Addgene plasmid #177708: LT1_36_QUEEN-2m
Purpose: Plasmid for genome integration in X2 site expressing QUEEN-2m (ATP biosensor)
Depositing lab: Lisbeth Olsson. Depositing organization: Chalmers University of Technology. Publication: Real-Time Monitoring of the Yeast Intracellular State During Bioprocesses With a Toolbox of Biosensors. Torello Pianale L, Rugbjerg P, Olsson L. Front Microbiol. 2022 Jan 7;12:802169. doi: 10.3389/fmicb.2021.802169. eCollection 2021. PubMed 35069506.
Backbone
  Vector backbone: Empty backbone
  Total vector size (bp): 4590
  Vector type: Yeast Expression ; Used as donor DNA in genome integration after linearisation with NotI
Growth in bacteria
  Bacterial resistance: Ampicillin, 100 μg/mL
  Growth temperature: 37°C
  Growth strain: DH5alpha
  Copy number: High Copy
Gene/Insert
  Gene/Insert name: pTEF1-QUEEN2m
  Species: S. cerevisiae (budding yeast)
Resource information
  A portion of this plasmid was derived from a plasmid made by: Digital CDS of QUEEN-2m was obtained from Addgene plasmid #129350
Terms and licenses: Academic/Nonprofit Terms; Industry Terms: Not Available to Industry
How to cite: LT1_36_QUEEN-2m was a gift from Lisbeth Olsson (Addgene plasmid # 177708 ; http://n2t.net/addgene:177708 ; RRID:Addgene_177708)
