[The description below was written by a language model from this plasmid's Addgene catalogue record and pLannotate feature annotations shown in this document.]
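Description:
LT1_36_QUEEN-2m is a 4,590 bp yeast integration plasmid that serves as donor DNA for placing an ATP biosensor expression cassette into the X2 genomic site of Saccharomyces cerevisiae. It is propagated in E. coli as a high-copy plasmid through a ColE1/pUC-type origin and selected with ampicillin via the β-lactamase gene and its native promoter. No yeast replication origin or yeast selectable marker appears in the feature table, consistent with the record's statement that the plasmid is linearised with NotI and used only as a donor for genome integration. A short fragment matching the yeast MRL1 coding sequence lies upstream of the cassette and probably belongs to a flanking homology region, although the record does not define the homology arms. It also does not say how integrants are selected.

The payload is QUEEN-2m driven by the constitutive S. cerevisiae TEF1 promoter and terminated by a CYC1 terminator fragment. The annotation reflects the sensor's architecture: a circularly permuted EGFP is inserted between two fragments of the bacterial F-type ATP synthase ε subunit (atpC), one matching Bacillus subtilis and the other Bacillus sp. PS3. ATP binding to the ε subunit changes its conformation, which alters the fluorescence excitation properties of the embedded fluorescent protein and gives a ratiometric readout of intracellular ATP. According to the record, the QUEEN-2m coding sequence was taken in digital form from an earlier deposited plasmid. The construct belongs to a toolbox of biosensors for real-time monitoring of the yeast intracellular state during bioprocesses, where stable single-locus integration avoids the expression variability of episomal plasmids.
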