Features (pLannotate 1.2.2; 10 found; start..end, strand, type, name):
    179..316     +  CDS            MRL1 (fragment): MRL1_YEAST - Experimental evidence at protein level: Swiss-Prot protein existence level 1. Sorting receptor involved in the transport of vacuolar enzymes from the Golgi complex to the vacuole. Involved in the delivery and maturation of PEP4 (vacuolar proteinase A) and PRB1 (vacuolar proteinase B). From Saccharomyces cerevisiae (strain ATCC 204508 / S288c) (Baker's yeast).
    478..885     +  promoter       TEF1 promoter: S. cerevisiae TEF1; promoter for EF-1α
    905..1228    +  CDS            atpC (fragment): ATPE_BACSU - Experimental evidence at protein level: Swiss-Prot protein existence level 1. Produces ATP from ADP in the presence of a proton gradient across the membrane. From Bacillus subtilis (strain 168).
   1244..1966    +  CDS            cEGFP: cEGFP is a basic (constitutively fluorescent) green fluorescent protein published in 2008, derived from Aequorea victoria.
   1973..2044    +  CDS            atpC (fragment): ATPE_BACP3 - Experimental evidence at protein level: Swiss-Prot protein existence level 1. Produces ATP from ADP in the presence of a proton gradient across the membrane. From Bacillus sp. (strain PS3).
   2060..2080    +  misc_feature   MCS (fragment): pBluescript multiple cloning site
   2081..2315    +  terminator     CYC1 terminator (fragment): S. cerevisiae CYC1; transcription terminator for CYC1
   2723..3583    -  CDS            AmpR: β-lactamase; bla; confers resistance to ampicillin, carbenicillin, and related antibiotics
   3584..3688    -  promoter       AmpR promoter: bla
   3791..4379    +  rep_origin     ori: high-copy-number ColE1/pMB1/pBR322/pUC origin of replication
>Addgene plasmid #177708 | LT1_36_QUEEN-2m | addgene full sequence | sequence record 351967 | Addgene NGS Result
CCCTGAATTCGCATCTAGATGGTAGAGCCACAAACAGCCGGTACAAGCAACGATCTCCAGGACCATCTGA
ATCATGCGCGGATGACACGAACTCACGACGGCGATCACAGACATTAACCCACAGTACAGACACTGCGACA
ACGTGGCAATTCGTCGCAATACCGTCTCACTGAACTGGCCGATAATTGCAGACGAACGCCTTGCCAACAG
GGAGTTCTTCAGAGACATGGAGGCTCAAAACGAAATTATTGACAGCCTAGACATCAATAGTCATACAACA
GAAAGCGACCACCCAACTTTGGCTGATAATAGCGTATAAACAATGCATACTTTGTACGTTCAAAATACAA
TGCAGTAGATATATTTATGCATATTACATATAATACATATCACATAGGAAGCAACAGGCGCGTTGGACTT
TTAATTTTCGAGGACCGCGAATCCTTACATCACACCCAATCCCCCACAAGTGATCCCCCACACACCATAG
CTTCAAAATGTTTCTACTCCTTTTTTACTCTTCCAGATTTTCTCGGACTCCGCGCATCGCCGTACCACTT
CAAAACACCCAAGCACAGCATACTAAATTTCCCCTCTTTCTTCCTCTAGGGTGTCGTTAATTACCCGTAC
TAAAGGTTTGGAAAAGAAAAAAGACACCGCCTCGTTTCTTTTTCTTCGTCGAAAAAGGCAATAAAAATTT
TTATCACGTTTCTTTTTCTTGAAAATTTTTTTTTTTGATTTTTTTCTCTTTCGATGACCTCCCATTGATA
TTTAAGTTAATAAACGGTCATCAATTTCTCAAGTTTCAGTTTCATTTTTCTTGTTCTATTACAACTTTTT
TTACTTCTTGCTCATTAGAAAGAAAGCATAGCAATCTAATCTAAGTTTTAATTACAAAAGATCTATGAAA
ACTGTGAAAGTGAATATAACAACCCCTGATGGGCCAGTCTACGACGCTGATATCGAGATGGTGTCCGTGC
GGGCCGAGAGTGGTGATCTCGGCATCCTCCCCGGTCACATTCCCACAAAGGCCCCACTGAAGATCGGAGC
TGTGCGGCTGAAGAAGGACGGCCAAACCGAGATGGTCGCAGTCTCAGGCGGCACTGTTGAAGTGCGGCCT
GACCACGTTACCATTAATGCTCAAGCCGCTGAAACAGCCGAAGGAATCGACAAAGAGAGAGCAGAAGCCG
CAAGACAGAGGGCCCAGGAGCGGCTGAACTCTCAAACCCGTTACAACAGCCACAACGTCTATATCATGGC
CGACAAGCAGAAGAACGGCATCAAGGTGAACTTCAAGATCCGCCACAACATCGAGGACGGCAGCGTGCAG
CTCGCCGACCACTACCAGCAGAACACCCCCATCGGCGACGGCCCCGTGCTGCTGCCCGACAACCACTACC
TGAGCACCCAGTCCAAGCTGAGCAAAGACCCCAACGAGAAGCGCGATCACATGGTCCTGCTGGAGTTCGT
GACCGCCGCCGGGATCACTCTCGGCATGGACGAGCTGTACAAGGGTGGCACCGGAGGGAGCATGGTGAGC
AAGGGCGAGGAGCTGTTCACCGGGGTGGTGCCCATCCTGGTCGAGCTGGACGGCGACGTAAACGGCCACA
AGTTCAGCGTGTCCGGCGAGGGCGAGGGCGATGCCACCTACGGCAAGCTGACCCTGAAGTTCATCTGCAC
CACCGGCAAGCTGCCCGTGCCCTGGCCCACCCTCGTGACCACCCTGACCTACGGCGTGCAGTGCTTCAGC
CGCTACCCCGACCACATGAAGCAGCACGACTTCTTCAAGTCCGCCATGCCCGAAGGCTACGTCCAGGAGC
GCACCATCTTCTTCAAGGACGACGGCAACTACAAGACCCGCGCCGAGGTGAAGTTCGAGGGCGACACCCT
GGTGAACCGCATCGAGCTGAAGGGCATCGACTTCAAGGAGGACGGCAACATCCTGGGGCACAAGCTGGAG
TACAACCTGGGTGACATCGACTTCAAACGGGCCGAACTGGCGTTAAAACGCGCCATGAACCGTTTGAGCG
TTGCGGAAATGAAGGGATCCTAACTCGAGATCGATACCGTCGACCTCGAGTCATGTAATTAGTTATGTCA
CGCTTACATTCACGCCCTCCTCCCACATCCGCTCTAACCGAAAAGGAAGGAGTTAGACAACCTGAAGTCT
AGGTCCCTATTTATTTTTTTTAATAGTTATGTTAGTATTAAGAACGTTATTTATATTTCAAATTTTTCTT
TTTTTTCTGTACAAACGCGTGTACGCATGTAACATTATACTGAAAACCTTGCTTGAGAAGGTTTTGGGAC
GCTCGGCTGCCAATGAGACGACGGGGTCATCACGGCTCATCATGCGCCAAACAAATGTGTGCAATACACG
CTCGGATGACTGCATGATGACCGCACTGACTGGGGACAGCAGATCCACCTAAGCCTGTGAGAGAAGCAGA
CACCCGACAGATCAAGGCAGTTAACTAGTGCACTGCAGTACATAACCCCTAGGTCTTCCTGAGAGTGACG
AAGGCTAAGGTCACTTCTTCGTTTCCTTTATTGGGGTTTCCGTGTAGCCTTCCCCTGAATAGTGTGGGAC
GTTTTATGAGAAGCCGTAAGAAATAGCCGAGCGGCCGCGATTATCAAAAAGGATCTTCACCTAGATCCTT
TTAAATTAAAAATGAAGTTTTAAATCAATCTAAAGTATATATGAGTAAACTTGGTCTGACAGTTACCAAT
GCTTAATCAGTGAGGCACCTATCTCAGCGATCTGTCTATTTCGTTCATCCATAGTTGCCTGACTCCCCGT
CGTGTAGATAACTACGATACGGGAGGGCTTACCATCTGGCCCCAGTGCTGCAATGATACCGCGGGACCCA
CGCTCACCGGCTCCAGATTTATCAGCAATAAACCAGCCAGCCGGAAGGGCCGAGCGCAGAAGTGGTCCTG
CAACTTTATCCGCCTCCATCCAGTCTATTAATTGTTGCCGGGAAGCTAGAGTAAGTAGTTCGCCAGTTAA
TAGTTTGCGCAACGTTGTTGCCATTGCTACAGGCATCGTGGTGTCACGCTCGTCGTTTGGTATGGCTTCA
TTCAGCTCCGGTTCCCAACGATCAAGGCGAGTTACATGATCCCCCATGTTGTGCAAAAAAGCGGTTAGCT
CCTTCGGTCCTCCGATCGTTGTCAGAAGTAAGTTGGCCGCAGTGTTATCACTCATGGTTATGGCAGCACT
GCATAATTCTCTTACTGTCATGCCATCCGTAAGATGCTTTTCTGTGACTGGTGAGTACTCAACCAAGTCA
TTCTGAGAATAGTGTATGCGGCGACCGAGTTGCTCTTGCCCGGCGTCAATACGGGATAATACCGCGCCAC
ATAGCAGAACTTTAAAAGTGCTCATCATTGGAAAACGTTCTTCGGGGCGAAAACTCTCAAGGATCTTACC
GCTGTTGAGATCCAGTTCGATGTAACCCACTCGTGCACCCAACTGATCTTCAGCATCTTTTACTTTCACC
AGCGTTTCTGGGTGAGCAAAAACAGGAAGGCAAAATGCCGCAAAAAAGGGAATAAGGGCGACACGGAAAT
GTTGAATACTCATACTCTTCCTTTTTCAATATTATTGAAGCATTTATCAGGGTTATTGTCTCATGAGCGG
ATACATATTTGAATGTATTTAGAAAAATAAACAAATAGGGGTTCCGCGCACATTTCCCCGAAAAGTGCCA
CCTGTCATGACCAAAATCCCTTAACGTGAGTTTTCGTTCCACTGAGCGTCAGACCCCGTAGAAAAGATCA
AAGGATCTTCTTGAGATCCTTTTTTTCTGCGCGTAATCTGCTGCTTGCAAACAAAAAAACCACCGCTACC
AGCGGTGGTTTGTTTGCCGGATCAAGAGCTACCAACTCTTTTTCCGAAGGTAACTGGCTTCAGCAGAGCG
CAGATACCAAATACTGTTCTTCTAGTGTAGCCGTAGTTAGGCCACCACTTCAAGAACTCTGTAGCACCGC
CTACATACCTCGCTCTGCTAATCCTGTTACCAGTGGCTGCTGCCAGTGGCGATAAGTCGTGTCTTACCGG
GTTGGACTCAAGACGATAGTTACCGGATAAGGCGCAGCGGTCGGGCTGAACGGGGGGTTCGTGCACACAG
CCCAGCTTGGAGCGAACGACCTACACCGAACTGAGATACCTACAGCGTGAGCTATGAGAAAGCGCCACGC
TTCCCGAAGGGAGAAAGGCGGACAGGTATCCGGTAAGCGGCAGGGTCGGAACAGGAGAGCGCACGAGGGA
GCTTCCAGGGGGAAACGCCTGGTATCTTTATAGTCCTGTCGGGTTTCGCCACCTCTGACTTGAGCGTCGA
TTTTTGTGATGCTCGTCAGGGGGGCGGAGCCTATGGAAAAACGCCAGCAACGCGGCCTTTTTACGGTTCC
TGGCCTTTTGCTGGCCTTTTGCTCACATGTTCTTTCCTGCGTTATCCCCTGATTCTGTGGATAACCGTGC
GGCCGCCAATGTCAAAAGATCCTCTCATACCATATTAAGTAAATTGCCTCCATTTCTTTTTCCTCGGGCA
GAGAAACTCGCAGGCAACTTGCTCTCGAAGTGGTCACGTG
